Addgene plasmid #161190: pDONR221-SLC22A3_STOP
Purpose: Gateway entry clone with codon-optimized ORF sequence for subcloning into custom expression vectors. Contains a STOP codon at the end of the codon-optimized ORF sequence.
Depositing lab: RESOLUTE Consortium & Giulio Superti-Furga. Depositing organization: CeMM Research Center for Molecular Medicine. Publication: The RESOLUTE consortium: unlocking SLC transporters for drug discovery. Superti-Furga G, Lackner D, Wiedmer T, Ingles-Prieto A, Barbosa B, Girardi E, Goldmann U, Gurtl B, Klavins K, Klimek C, Lindinger S, Lineiro-Retes E, Muller AC, Onstein S, Redinger G, Reil D, Sedlyarov V, Wolf G, Crawford M, Everley R, ... Steppan CM. Nat Rev Drug Discov. 2020 Jul;19(7):429-430. doi: 10.1038/d41573-020-00056-6. PubMed 32265506.
Backbone
  Vector backbone: pDONR221
  Backbone manufacturer: ThermoFisher Scientific
  Backbone size w/o insert (bp): 2550
  Vector type: Mammalian Expression
Growth in bacteria
  Bacterial resistance: Kanamycin, 50 μg/mL
  Growth temperature: 37°C
  Growth strain: NEB Stable
  Copy number: High Copy
Gene/Insert
  Gene/Insert name: SLC22A3 (alt name: OCT3, EMT)
  Species: H. sapiens (human)
  Insert size (bp): 1671
  Entrez Gene: SLC22A3 (a.k.a. EMT, EMTH, OCT3)
  Cloning method: Gateway Cloning
  Sequencing primers: 5′ M13-fwd; 3′ M13-rev
Terms and licenses: Academic/Nonprofit Terms; Industry Terms
Depositor comments: This plasmid contains a STOP codon at the end of the codon-optimized ORF. For the version of this plasmid that does not contain a STOP codon, please see Addgene plasmid 132024 For more information on the full Resolute plasmid collection, please see www.addgene.org/depositor-collections/re-solute/. Please provide your feedback on this plasmid to the RESOLUTE consortium by filling out their RESOLUTE repository feedback form: https://forms.office.com/Pages/ResponsePage.aspx?id=0e05yklzmkS7rjFGQL4N7z4feCLQvEJAmVcOCM_u885UN1JJRko0Ukg4TVQwNTZLOUxPQVJWT1NHUCQlQCN0PWcu
How to cite: pDONR221-SLC22A3_STOP was a gift from RESOLUTE Consortium & Giulio Superti-Furga (Addgene plasmid # 161190 ; http://n2t.net/addgene:161190 ; RRID:Addgene_161190)
