[The description below was written by a language model from this plasmid's Addgene catalogue record and pLannotate feature annotations shown in this document.]
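Description:
pDONR221-SLC22A3_STOP is a Gateway entry clone built on the pDONR221 backbone and carrying a codon-optimized open reading frame for human SLC22A3, the organic cation transporter also known as OCT3 or EMT. Although the catalogue lists the vector type as mammalian expression, the annotated 4,221 nt sequence contains no eukaryotic promoter or polyadenylation signal. The plasmid is a bacterial shuttle for the ORF rather than an expression construct in its own right. It replicates in E. coli from a high-copy ColE1/pUC-type origin and is selected with kanamycin through an aph(3')-Ia resistance gene.

The roughly 1.67 kb SLC22A3 coding sequence lies between attL1 and attL2 sites, so an LR Clonase reaction can transfer it directionally into any attR-containing destination vector, which then supplies the promoter, tags and selection marker. This version retains a stop codon at the end of the ORF. The protein is therefore made with its native C-terminus, and the clone suits untagged or N-terminally tagged destination vectors, not C-terminal fusions. A companion clone without the stop codon exists for that purpose. rrnB T1 and T2 terminators sit upstream of the attL1 side of the cassette and shield the insert from read-through transcription in the backbone. A T7 promoter lies next to attL2, on the 3' side of the ORF. Short lacZα and lacI fragments are backbone remnants with no evident function, and M13 forward and reverse primer sites are used for sequencing the insert.

The plasmid belongs to a consortium collection of solute carrier ORFs intended to support systematic study of SLC transporters, here a carrier of organic cations that may handle cationic neurotoxins and neurotransmitters.
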