Features (pLannotate 1.2.2; 10 found; start..end, strand, type, name):
    196..784     -  rep_origin     ori: high-copy-number ColE1/pMB1/pBR322/pUC origin of replication
    931..1740    -  CDS            KanR: aminoglycoside phosphotransferase; aph(3')-Ia; confers resistance to kanamycin in bacteria or G418 (Geneticin®) in eukaryotes
   1874..1892    +  promoter       T7 promoter: promoter for bacteriophage T7 RNA polymerase
   1910..2009    +  protein_bind   attL2: mutant version of attL; recombination site for the Gateway® LR reaction LR Clonase™
   2014..3681    -  CDS            SLC22A3: S22A3_HUMAN - Also known as EMTH, OCT3. Experimental evidence at protein level: Swiss-Prot protein existence level 1. Mediates potential-dependent transport of a variety of organic cations. May play a significant role in the disposition of cationic neurotoxins and neurotransmitters in the brain. From Homo sapiens (Human).
   3687..3786    -  protein_bind   attL1: mutant version of attL; recombination site for the Gateway® LR reaction LR Clonase™
   3802..3838    +  CDS            lacZα (fragment): LacZα fragment of β-galactosidase; lacZ fragment
   3885..3928    -  terminator     rrnB T1 terminator: Escherichia coli rrnB; transcription terminator T1 from the E. coli rrnB gene
   4060..4087    +  terminator     rrnB T2 terminator: transcription terminator T2 from the E. coli rrnB gene
   4142..13      -  CDS            lacI (fragment) (across the origin): lac repressor; lacI; The lac repressor binds to the lac operator to inhibit transcription in E. coli. This inhibition can be relieved by adding lactose or isopropyl-β-D-thiogalactopyranoside (IPTG).
>Addgene plasmid #161190 | pDONR221-SLC22A3_STOP | addgene full sequence | sequence record 333104 | Addgene NGS Result
GCGTATTGGGCGCTCTTCCGCTTCCTCGCTCACTGACTCGCTGCGCTCGGTCGTTCGGCTGCGGCGAGCG
GTATCAGCTCACTCAAAGGCGGTAATACGGTTATCCACAGAATCAGGGGATAACGCAGGAAAGAACATGT
GAGCAAAAGGCCAGCAAAAGGCCAGGAACCGTAAAAAGGCCGCGTTGCTGGCGTTTTTCCATAGGCTCCG
CCCCCCTGACGAGCATCACAAAAATCGACGCTCAAGTCAGAGGTGGCGAAACCCGACAGGACTATAAAGA
TACCAGGCGTTTCCCCCTGGAAGCTCCCTCGTGCGCTCTCCTGTTCCGACCCTGCCGCTTACCGGATACC
TGTCCGCCTTTCTCCCTTCGGGAAGCGTGGCGCTTTCTCATAGCTCACGCTGTAGGTATCTCAGTTCGGT
GTAGGTCGTTCGCTCCAAGCTGGGCTGTGTGCACGAACCCCCCGTTCAGCCCGACCGCTGCGCCTTATCC
GGTAACTATCGTCTTGAGTCCAACCCGGTAAGACACGACTTATCGCCACTGGCAGCAGCCACTGGTAACA
GGATTAGCAGAGCGAGGTATGTAGGCGGTGCTACAGAGTTCTTGAAGTGGTGGCCTAACTACGGCTACAC
TAGAAGAACAGTATTTGGTATCTGCGCTCTGCTGAAGCCAGTTACCTTCGGAAAAAGAGTTGGTAGCTCT
TGATCCGGCAAACAAACCACCGCTGGTAGCGGTGGTTTTTTTGTTTGCAAGCAGCAGATTACGCGCAGAA
AAAAAGGATCTCAAGAAGATCCTTTGATCTTTTCTACGGGGTCTGACGCTCAGTGGAACGACGCGTAACT
CACGTTAAGGGATTTTGGTCATGAGCTTGCGCCGTCCCGTCAAGTCAGCGTAATGCTCTGCCAGTGTTAC
AACCAATTAACCAATTCTGATTAGAAAAACTCATCGAGCATCAAATGAAACTGCAATTTATTCATATCAG
GATTATCAATACCATATTTTTGAAAAAGCCGTTTCTGTAATGAAGGAGAAAACTCACCGAGGCAGTTCCA
TAGGATGGCAAGATCCTGGTATCGGTCTGCGATTCCGACTCGTCCAACATCAATACAACCTATTAATTTC
CCCTCGTCAAAAATAAGGTTATCAAGTGAGAAATCACCATGAGTGACGACTGAATCCGGTGAGAATGGCA
AAAGTTTATGCATTTCTTTCCAGACTTGTTCAACAGGCCAGCCATTACGCTCGTCATCAAAATCACTCGC
ATCAACCAAACCGTTATTCATTCGTGATTGCGCCTGAGCGAGACGAAATACGCGATCGCTGTTAAAAGGA
CAATTACAAACAGGAATCGAATGCAACCGGCGCAGGAACACTGCCAGCGCATCAACAATATTTTCACCTG
AATCAGGATATTCTTCTAATACCTGGAATGCTGTTTTTCCGGGGATCGCAGTGGTGAGTAACCATGCATC
ATCAGGAGTACGGATAAAATGCTTGATGGTCGGAAGAGGCATAAATTCCGTCAGCCAGTTTAGTCTGACC
ATCTCATCTGTAACATCATTGGCAACGCTACCTTTGCCATGTTTCAGAAACAACTCTGGCGCATCGGGCT
TCCCATACAAGCGATAGATTGTCGCACCTGATTGCCCGACATTATCGCGAGCCCATTTATACCCATATAA
ATCAGCATCCATGTTGGAATTTAATCGCGGCCTCGACGTTTCCCGTTGAATATGGCTCATAACACCCCTT
GTATTACTGTTTATGTAAGCAGACAGTTTTATTGTTCATGATGATATATTTTTATCTTGTGCAATGTAAC
ATCAGAGATTTTGAGACACGGGCCAGAGCTGCCAGGAAACAGCTATGACCATGTAATACGACTCACTATA
GGGGATATCAGCTGGATGGCAAATAATGATTTTATTTTGACTGATAGTGACCTGTTCGTTGCAACAAATT
GATAAGCAATGCTTTCTTATAATGCCAACTTTGTACAAGAAAGCTGGGTCTTACAGGTGAGAGCGGGACA
CGGGGGTCTTCTTATTCCTGCCACACTTGCAGGAGTGTGGGCTGCCCAGCTTCTCCACATCGTCCACTGT
CTCTGGCAGGGCGATGCCCTTGGTCTCAGGCAGCAGCATGACCAGGCCGCCACAGATGGAGGCCAGGATG
CCGAAGATGATCAGTGGCAGCTCCAGCCACACGGCTGCCAGGCGGAACAGCAGAAAAGGGGCGATGATGC
CGCCGAAATCGCACAGGCCAGAGCACAGGGACACGCCAAAATTCCTCAGTGTGGTGGGATACAGCTCGGA
GTTCACCAGGTACACGATCTCAAAGGCCATTGTGATGCCCAGTCTGCCCAGGGTGGCCACTGTGGTCCTC
AGCCATGCGATTCCCTCTGGCAGGAAGGCTGTCACCAGGCATGCCACTCCTGCCACGATATTGCTTGCGG
CAAAAGGCAGTCTCCGGCCCAGTCTCTCGATGGTCAGCAGGATCAGCAGGGCGCCTGGCAGCTCCACCAC
TCCGCTGATAAAGAAATCGATATACAGGTTGCCGCCGATGATGCCCAGCCGCATGACCAGGCCCTGGTAC
ACCACGGCAGAGGTGAACCAGGCAAACATCAGGATCAGTGTACACTTGCGCATCTGAGGGGTCCTCACCA
GATCCAGGAAGCTGGGGTTAGACACCTCCTCGTCTGTCACGGTGATCTCGCTATAATTGGAGCTCAGGTA
CTTGCCGTTGCACTTGGCGATGCGCCTCAGGATCTGCAGGGCCTTGTCGCCCTTCTTTCTTGTGATCAGC
CACCTAGGGGACTCTGGCACCACCCAATAGTACAGCAGGAACAGAAAGCTGGGCAGGGTGATGGCCAGCT
GGATGCCCTGCCAATTAGGGATGAAGTAGGCGATGCCGGGCAGGATGATGATGCCCAGTGTAAAGAACAT
CTGGATCACGATGCCCACGATTCTCCGCTGCTTGGAGCCCACGATCTCGGTCACGATCACGTAACATGTC
ATCCAGGTGCCCTTGCCGAACACGCCCTGCAGGAACCGAAAGATCACGAACACTGGAAAGTTAGGGGCAA
AGGCCACCACCACTCCGGTCACTCCCACTCCCAGGCAAGACAGCAGGTAGATCACGATTCTGCCATACCG
GTCTGCTGCGTATCCCAGTGTGAAGGCTCCGGTCAGAAAGCCCAGATTCAGGATGGCCTGTGTCAGATCC
AGCATCCAGGCGTTCACGCACACCAGGTCGAACTCGCTCACGATGGTAGAGTGTGCCTGTGCATATCTCC
ATCCTCCCCTACATGGCACCAGTGGGGCAGACCTATTTGGAAAGGCTGCCAGAGGATCTGCGCAGGACAG
GGCGCTGGTGGCGCTGGCAGAGTCGTTTGCTGCCTCCAGCAGGTACCGCTGGCACCTGCCCCTCCTCTCA
GGTGGCTCTGGTCCCCTGGATGCTGGTGCTGTCCTGTTCCACTCCTCCTCGGGAGACCAGCCACATCTCT
CTGCCAGGGCGGCGGCGGATGGTCCCCTGCACCAGTAGTGATCTGGCTGGGTTCCCAGGAACACCACTCC
CACGAACAGAAAGGCGAATGTCACGCCGGTCAGGCACAGCAGCAGGAACACTCTCCGCTGGAATCTGCCA
AACTCTCCCACCCTCTGCAGGGCCTCGTCAAAGCTAGGCATGGTGGAGCCTGCTTTTTTGTACAAAGTTG
GCATTATAAAAAAGCATTGCTCATCAATGTGTTGCAACGAACAGGTCACTATCAGTCAAAATAAAATCAT
TATTTGGGGCCCGAGCTTAAGACTGGCCGTCGTTTTACAACGTCGTGACTGGGAAAACATCCATGCTAGC
GTTAACGCGAGAGTAGGGAACTGCCAGGCATCAAATAAAACGAAAGGCTCAGTCGGAAGACTGGGCCTTT
CGTTTTATCTGTTGTTTGTCGGTGAACGCTCTCCTGAGTAGGACAAATCCGCCGGGAGCGGATTTGAACG
TTGTGAAGCAACGGCCCGGAGGGTGGCGGGCAGGACGCCCGCCATAAACTGCCAGGCATCAAACTAAGCA
GAAGGCCATCCTGACGGATGGCCTTTTTGCGTTTCTACAAACTCTTCCTGGCTAGCGGTACGCGTATTAA
TTGCGTTGCGCTCACTGCCCGCTTTCCAGTCGGGAAACCTGTCGTGCCAGCTGCATTAATGAATCGGCCA
ACGCGCGGGGAGAGGCGGTTT
