>Addgene plasmid #161190 | pDONR221-SLC22A3_STOP | depositor partial sequence | sequence record 312315 | Codon-optimized ORF of SLC22A3
ATGCCTAGCTTTGACGAGGCCCTGCAGAGGGTGGGAGAGTTTGGCAGATTCCAGCGGAGAGTGTTCCTGC
TGCTGTGCCTGACCGGCGTGACATTCGCCTTTCTGTTCGTGGGAGTGGTGTTCCTGGGAACCCAGCCAGA
TCACTACTGGTGCAGGGGACCATCCGCCGCCGCCCTGGCAGAGAGATGTGGCTGGTCTCCCGAGGAGGAG
TGGAACAGGACAGCACCAGCATCCAGGGGACCAGAGCCACCTGAGAGGAGGGGCAGGTGCCAGCGGTACC
TGCTGGAGGCAGCAAACGACTCTGCCAGCGCCACCAGCGCCCTGTCCTGCGCAGATCCTCTGGCAGCCTT
TCCAAATAGGTCTGCCCCACTGGTGCCATGTAGGGGAGGATGGAGATATGCACAGGCACACTCTACCATC
GTGAGCGAGTTCGACCTGGTGTGCGTGAACGCCTGGATGCTGGATCTGACACAGGCCATCCTGAATCTGG
GCTTTCTGACCGGAGCCTTCACACTGGGATACGCAGCAGACCGGTATGGCAGAATCGTGATCTACCTGCT
GTCTTGCCTGGGAGTGGGAGTGACCGGAGTGGTGGTGGCCTTTGCCCCTAACTTTCCAGTGTTCGTGATC
TTTCGGTTCCTGCAGGGCGTGTTCGGCAAGGGCACCTGGATGACATGTTACGTGATCGTGACCGAGATCG
TGGGCTCCAAGCAGCGGAGAATCGTGGGCATCGTGATCCAGATGTTCTTTACACTGGGCATCATCATCCT
GCCCGGCATCGCCTACTTCATCCCTAATTGGCAGGGCATCCAGCTGGCCATCACCCTGCCCAGCTTTCTG
TTCCTGCTGTACTATTGGGTGGTGCCAGAGTCCCCTAGGTGGCTGATCACAAGAAAGAAGGGCGACAAGG
CCCTGCAGATCCTGAGGCGCATCGCCAAGTGCAACGGCAAGTACCTGAGCTCCAATTATAGCGAGATCAC
CGTGACAGACGAGGAGGTGTCTAACCCCAGCTTCCTGGATCTGGTGAGGACCCCTCAGATGCGCAAGTGT
ACACTGATCCTGATGTTTGCCTGGTTCACCTCTGCCGTGGTGTACCAGGGCCTGGTCATGCGGCTGGGCA
TCATCGGCGGCAACCTGTATATCGATTTCTTTATCAGCGGAGTGGTGGAGCTGCCAGGCGCCCTGCTGAT
CCTGCTGACCATCGAGAGACTGGGCCGGAGACTGCCTTTTGCCGCAAGCAATATCGTGGCAGGAGTGGCA
TGCCTGGTGACAGCCTTCCTGCCAGAGGGAATCGCATGGCTGAGGACCACAGTGGCCACCCTGGGCAGAC
TGGGCATCACAATGGCCTTTGAGATCGTGTACCTGGTGAACTCCGAGCTGTATCCCACCACACTGAGGAA
TTTTGGCGTGTCCCTGTGCTCTGGCCTGTGCGATTTCGGCGGCATCATCGCCCCTTTTCTGCTGTTCCGC
CTGGCAGCCGTGTGGCTGGAGCTGCCACTGATCATCTTCGGCATCCTGGCCTCCATCTGTGGCGGCCTGG
TCATGCTGCTGCCTGAGACCAAGGGCATCGCCCTGCCAGAGACAGTGGACGATGTGGAGAAGCTGGGCAG
CCCACACTCCTGCAAGTGTGGCAGGAATAAGAAGACCCCCGTGTCCCGCTCTCACCTGTAA
